>Addgene plasmid #214785 | pMSCV-IRES-GFP/CALR ins5-KDEL | addgene full sequence | sequence record 429002 | Addgene NGS Result
ATGAAAGACCCCACCTGTAGGTTTGGCAAGCTAGCTTAAGTAACGCCATTTTGCAAGGCATGGAAAATAC
ATAACTGAGAATAGAGAAGTTCAGATCAAGGTTAGGAACAGAGAGACAGCAGAATATGGGCCAAACAGGA
TATCTGTGGTAAGCAGTTCCTGCCCCGGCTCAGGGCCAAGAACAGATGGTCCCCAGATGCGGTCCCGCCC
TCAGCAGTTTCTAGAGAACCATCAGATGTTTCCAGGGTGCCCCAAGGACCTGAAATGACCCTGTGCCTTA
TTTGAACTAACCAATCAGTTCGCTTCTCGCTTCTGTTCGCGCGCTTCTGCTCCCCGAGCTCAATAAAAGA
GCCCACAACCCCTCACTCGGCGCGCCAGTCCTCCGATAGACTGCGTCGCCCGGGTACCCGTATTCCCAAT
AAAGCCTCTTGCTGTTTGCATCCGAATCGTGGACTCGCTGATCCTTGGGAGGGTCTCCTCAGATTGATTG
ACTGCCCACCTCGGGGGTCTTTCATTTGGAGGTTCCACCGAGATTTGGAGACCCCTGCCCAGGGACCACC
GACCCCCCCGCCGGGAGGTAAGCTGGCCAGCGGTCGTTTCGTGTCTGTCTCTGTCTTTGTGCGTGTTTGT
GCCGGCATCTAATGTTTGCGCCTGCGTCTGTACTAGTTAGCTAACTAGCTCTGTATCTGGCGGACCCGTG
GTGGAACTGACGAGTTCTGAACACCCGGCCGCAACCCTGGGAGACGTCCCAGGGACTTTGGGGGCCGTTT
TTGTGGCCCGACCTGAGGAAGGGAGTCGATGTGGAATCCGACCCCGTCAGGATATGTGGTTCTGGTAGGA
GACGAGAACCTAAAACAGTTCCCGCCTCCGTCTGAATTTTTGCTTTCGGTTTGGAACCGAAGCCGCGCGT
CTTGTCTGCTGCAGCGCTGCAGCATCGTTCTGTGTTGTCTCTGTCTGACTGTGTTTCTGTATTTGTCTGA
AAATTAGGGCCAGACTGTTACCACTCCCTTAAGTTTGACCTTAGGTCACTGGAAAGATGTCGAGCGGATC
GCTCACAACCAGTCGGTAGATGTCAAGAAGAGACGTTGGGTTACCTTCTGCTCTGCAGAATGGCCAACCT
TTAACGTCGGATGGCCGCGAGACGGCACCTTTAACCGAGACCTCATCACCCAGGTTAAGATCAAGGTCTT
TTCACCTGGCCCGCATGGACACCCAGACCAGGTCCCCTACATCGTGACCTGGGAAGCCTTGGCTTTTGAC
CCCCCTCCCTGGGTCAAGCCCTTTGTACACCCTAAGCCTCCGCCTCCTCTTCCTCCATCCGCCCCGTCTC
TCCCCCTTGAACCTCCTCGTTCGACCCCGCCTCGATCCTCCCTTTATCCAGCCCTCACTCCTTCTCTAGG
CGCCGGAATTCGCCACCATGCTGCTATCCGTGCCGCTGCTGCTCGGCCTCCTCGGCCTGGCCGTCGCCGA
GCCTGCCGTCTACTTCAAGGAGCAGTTTCTGGACGGAGACGGGTGGACTTCCCGCTGGATCGAATCCAAA
CACAAGTCAGATTTTGGCAAATTCGTTCTCAGTTCCGGCAAGTTCTACGGTGACGAGGAGAAAGATAAAG
GTTTGCAGACAAGCCAGGATGCACGCTTTTATGCTCTGTCGGCCAGTTTCGAGCCTTTCAGCAACAAAGG
CCAGACGCTGGTGGTGCAGTTCACGGTGAAACATGAGCAGAACATCGACTGTGGGGGCGGCTATGTGAAG
CTGTTTCCTAATAGTTTGGACCAGACAGACATGCACGGAGACTCAGAATACAACATCATGTTTGGTCCCG
ACATCTGTGGCCCTGGCACCAAGAAGGTTCATGTCATCTTCAACTACAAGGGCAAGAACGTGCTGATCAA
CAAGGACATCCGTTGCAAGGATGATGAGTTTACACACCTGTACACACTGATTGTGCGGCCAGACAACACC
TATGAGGTGAAGATTGACAACAGCCAGGTGGAGTCCGGCTCCTTGGAAGACGATTGGGACTTCCTGCCAC
CCAAGAAGATAAAGGATCCTGATGCTTCAAAACCGGAAGACTGGGATGAGCGGGCCAAGATCGATGATCC
CACAGACTCCAAGCCTGAGGACTGGGACAAGCCCGAGCATATCCCTGACCCTGATGCTAAGAAGCCCGAG
GACTGGGATGAAGAGATGGACGGAGAGTGGGAACCCCCAGTGATTCAGAACCCTGAGTACAAGGGTGAGT
GGAAGCCCCGGCAGATCGACAACCCAGATTACAAGGGCACTTGGATCCACCCAGAAATTGACAACCCCGA
GTATTCTCCCGATCCCAGTATCTATGCCTATGATAACTTTGGCGTGCTGGGCCTGGACCTCTGGCAGGTC
AAGTCTGGCACCATCTTTGACAACTTCCTCATCACCAACGATGAGGCATACGCTGAGGAGTTTGGCAACG
AGACGTGGGGCGTAACAAAGGCAGCAGAGAAACAAATGAAGGACAAACAGGACGAGGAGCAGAGGCTTAA
GGAGGAGGAAGAAGACAAGAAACGCAAAGAGGAGGAGGAGGCAGAGGACAATTGTCGGAGGATGATGAGG
ACAAAGATGAGGATGAGGAGGATGAGGAGGACAAGGAGGAAGATGAGGAGGAAGATGTCCCCGGCCAGGC
CAAGGACGAGCTGTAGAGAGGCCTGCCTCCAGGGCTGGACTGAGGCCAAGGACGAGCTGTAGCTCGAGCG
GGATCAATTCCGCCCCCCCCCTAACGTTACTGGCCGAAGCCGCTTGGAATAAGGCCGGTGTGCGTTTGTC
TATATGTTATTTTCCACCATATTGCCGTCTTTTGGCAATGTGAGGGCCCGGAAACCTGGCCCTGTCTTCT
TGACGAGCATTCCTAGGGGTCTTTCCCCTCTCGCCAAAGGAATGCAAGGTCTGTTGAATGTCGTGAAGGA
AGCAGTTCCTCTGGAAGCTTCTTGAAGACAAACAACGTCTGTAGCGACCCTTTGCAGGCAGCGGAACCCC
CCACCTGGCGACAGGTGCCTCTGCGGCCAAAAGCCACGTGTATAAGATACACCTGCAAAGGCGGCACAAC
CCCAGTGCCACGTTGTGAGTTGGATAGTTGTGGAAAGAGTCAAATGGCTCTCCTCAAGCGTATTCAACAA
GGGGCTGAAGGATGCCCAGAAGGTACCCCATTGTATGGGATCTGATCTGGGGCCTCGGTGCACATGCTTT
ACATGTGTTTAGTCGAGGTTAAAAAAACGTCTAGGCCCCCCGAACCACGGGGACGTGGTTTTCCTTTGAA
AAACACGATAATACCATGGTGAGCAAGGGCGAGGAGCTGTTCACCGGGGTGGTGCCCATCCTGGTCGAGC
TGGACGGCGACGTAAACGGCCACAAGTTCAGCGTGTCCGGCGAGGGCGAGGGCGATGCCACCTACGGCAA
GCTGACCCTGAAGTTCATCTGCACCACCGGCAAGCTGCCCGTGCCCTGGCCCACCCTCGTGACCACCCTG
ACCTACGGCGTGCAGTGCTTCAGCCGCTACCCCGACCACATGAAGCAGCACGACTTCTTCAAGTCCGCCA
TGCCCGAAGGCTACGTCCAGGAGCGCACCATCTTCTTCAAGGACGACGGCAACTACAAGACCCGCGCCGA
GGTGAAGTTCGAGGGCGACACCCTGGTGAACCGCATCGAGCTGAAGGGCATCGACTTCAAGGAGGACGGC
AACATCCTGGGGCACAAGCTGGAGTACAACTACAACAGCCACAACGTCTATATCATGGCCGACAAGCAGA
AGAACGGCATCAAGGTGAACTTCAAGATCCGCCACAACATCGAGGACGGCAGCGTGCAGCTCGCCGACCA
CTACCAGCAGAACACCCCCATCGGCGACGGCCCCGTGCTGCTGCCCGACAACCACTACCTGAGCACCCAG
TCCGCCCTGAGCAAAGACCCCAACGAGAAGCGCGATCACATGGTCCTGCTGGAGTTCGTGACCGCCGCCG
GGATCACTCTCGGCATGGACGAGCTGTACAAGTAAAGCGGCCGCGACTCTAGAGTCGACCTGCAGGCATG
CAAGCTTCAGGTAGCCGGCTAACGTTAACAACCGGTACCTCTAGAACTATAGCTAGCATGCGCAAATTTA
AAGCGCTGATATCGATAAAATAAAAGATTTTATTTAGTCTCCAGAAAAAGGGGGGAATGAAAGACCCCAC
CTGTAGGTTTGGCAAGCTAGCTTAAGTAACGCCATTTTGCAAGGCATGGAAAATACATAACTGAGAATAG
AGAAGTTCAGATCAAGGTTAGGAACAGAGAGACAGCAGAATATGGGCCAAACAGGATATCTGTGGTAAGC
AGTTCCTGCCCCGGCTCAGGGCCAAGAACAGATGGTCCCCAGATGCGGTCCCGCCCTCAGCAGTTTCTAG
AGAACCATCAGATGTTTCCAGGGTGCCCCAAGGACCTGAAATGACCCTGTGCCTTATTTGAACTAACCAA
TCAGTTCGCTTCTCGCTTCTGTTCGCGCGCTTCTGCTCCCCGAGCTCAATAAAAGAGCCCACAACCCCTC
ACTCGGCGCGCCAGTCCTCCGATAGACTGCGTCGCCCGGGTACCCGTGTATCCAATAAACCCTCTTGCAG
TTGCATCCGACTTGTGGTCTCGCTGTTCCTTGGGAGGGTCTCCTCTGAGTGATTGACTACCCGTCAGCGG
GGGTCTTTCATGGGTAACAGTTTCTTGAAGTTGGAGAACAACATTCTGAGGGTAGGAGTCGAATATTAAG
TAATCCTGACTCAATTAGCCACTGTTTTGAATCCACATACTCCAATACTCCTGAAATAGTTCATTATGGA
CAGCGCAGAAAGAGCTGGGGAGAATTGTGAAATTGTTATCCGCTCACAATTCCACACAACATACGAGCCG
GAAGCATAAAGTGTAAAGCCTGGGGTGCCTAATGAGTGAGCTAACTCACATTAATTGCGTTGCGCTCACT
GCCCGCTTTCCAGTCGGGAAACCTGTCGTGCCAGCTGCATTAATGAATCGGCCAACGCGCGGGGAGAGGC
GGTTTGCGTATTGGGCGCTCTTCCGCTTCCTCGCTCACTGACTCGCTGCGCTCGGTCGTTCGGCTGCGGC
GAGCGGTATCAGCTCACTCAAAGGCGGTAATACGGTTATCCACAGAATCAGGGGATAACGCAGGAAAGAA
CATGTGAGCAAAAGGCCAGCAAAAGGCCAGGAACCGTAAAAAGGCCGCGTTGCTGGCGTTTTTCCATAGG
CTCCGCCCCCCTGACGAGCATCACAAAAATCGACGCTCAAGTCAGAGGTGGCGAAACCCGACAGGACTAT
AAAGATACCAGGCGTTTCCCCCTGGAAGCTCCCTCGTGCGCTCTCCTGTTCCGACCCTGCCGCTTACCGG
ATACCTGTCCGCCTTTCTCCCTTCGGGAAGCGTGGCGCTTTCTCATAGCTCACGCTGTAGGTATCTCAGT
TCGGTGTAGGTCGTTCGCTCCAAGCTGGGCTGTGTGCACGAACCCCCCGTTCAGCCCGACCGCTGCGCCT
TATCCGGTAACTATCGTCTTGAGTCCAACCCGGTAAGACACGACTTATCGCCACTGGCAGCAGCCACTGG
TAACAGGATTAGCAGAGCGAGGTATGTAGGCGGTGCTACAGAGTTCTTGAAGTGGTGGCCTAACTACGGC
TACACTAGAAGAACAGTATTTGGTATCTGCGCTCTGCTGAAGCCAGTTACCTTCGGAAAAAGAGTTGGTA
GCTCTTGATCCGGCAAACAAACCACCGCTGGTAGCGGTGGTTTTTTTGTTTGCAAGCAGCAGATTACGCG
CAGAAAAAAAGGATCTCAAGAAGATCCTTTGATCTTTTCTACGGGGTCTGACGCTCAGTGGAACGAAAAC
TCACGTTAAGGGATTTTGGTCATGAGATTATCAAAAAGGATCTTCACCTAGATCCTTTTAAATTAAAAAT
GAAGTTTTAAATCAATCTAAAGTATATATGAGTAAACTTGGTCTGACAGTTACCAATGCTTAATCAGTGA
GGCACCTATCTCAGCGATCTGTCTATTTCGTTCATCCATAGTTGCCTGACTCCCCGTCGTGTAGATAACT
ACGATACGGGAGGGCTTACCATCTGGCCCCAGTGCTGCAATGATACCGCGAGACCCACGCTCACCGGCTC
CAGATTTATCAGCAATAAACCAGCCAGCCGGAAGGGCCGAGCGCAGAAGTGGTCCTGCAACTTTATCCGC
CTCCATCCAGTCTATTAATTGTTGCCGGGAAGCTAGAGTAAGTAGTTCGCCAGTTAATAGTTTGCGCAAC
GTTGTTGCCATTGCTACAGGCATCGTGGTGTCACGCTCGTCGTTTGGTATGGCTTCATTCAGCTCCGGTT
CCCAACGATCAAGGCGAGTTACATGATCCCCCATGTTGTGCAAAAAAGCGGTTAGCTCCTTCGGTCCTCC
GATCGTTGTCAGAAGTAAGTTGGCCGCAGTGTTATCACTCATGGTTATGGCAGCACTGCATAATTCTCTT
ACTGTCATGCCATCCGTAAGATGCTTTTCTGTGACTGGTGAGTACTCAACCAAGTCATTCTGAGAATAGT
GTATGCGGCGACCGAGTTGCTCTTGCCCGGCGTCAATACGGGATAATACCGCGCCACATAGCAGAACTTT
AAAAGTGCTCATCATTGGAAAACGTTCTTCGGGGCGAAAACTCTCAAGGATCTTACCGCTGTTGAGATCC
AGTTCGATGTAACCCACTCGTGCACCCAACTGATCTTCAGCATCTTTTACTTTCACCAGCGTTTCTGGGT
GAGCAAAAACAGGAAGGCAAAATGCCGCAAAAAAGGGAATAAGGGCGACACGGAAATGTTGAATACTCAT
ACTCTTCCTTTTTCAATATTATTGAAGCATTTATCAGGGTTATTGTCTCATGAGCGGATACATATTTGAA
TGTATTTAGAAAAATAAACAAATAGGGGTTCCGCGCACATTTCCCCGAAAAGTGCCACCTGACGTCTAAG
AAACCATTATTATCATGACATTAACCTATAAAAATAGGCGTATCACGAGGCCCTTTCGTCTCGCGCGTTT
CGGTGATGACGGTGAAAACCTCTGACACATGCAGCTCCCGGAGACGGTCACAGCTTGTCTGTAAGCGGAT
GCCGGGAGCAGACAAGCCCGTCAGGGCGCGTCAGCGGGTGTTGGCGGGTGTCGGGGCTGGCTTAACTATG
CGGCATCAGAGCAGATTGTACTGAGAGTGCACCATATGCGGTGTGAAATACCGCACAGATGCGTAAGGAG
AAAATACCGCATCAGGCGCCATTCGCCATTCAGGCTGCGCAACTGTTGGGAAGGGCGATCGGTGCGGGCC
TCTTCGCTATTACGCCAGCTGGCGAAAGGGGGATGTGCTGCAAGGCGATTAAGTTGGGTAACGCCAGGGT
TTTCCCAGTCACGACGTTGTAAAACGACGGCGCAAGGAATGGTGCATGCAAGGAGATGGCGCCCAACAGT
CCCCCGGCCACGGGGCCTGCCACCATACCCACGCCGAAACAAGCGCTCATGAGCCCGAAGTGGCGAGCCC
GATCTTCCCCATCGGTGATGTCGGCGATATAGGCGCCAGCAACCGCACCTGTGGCGCCGGTGATGCCGGC
CACGATGCGTCCGGCGTAGAGGCGATTAGTCCAATTTGTTAAAGACAGGATATCAGTGGTCCAGGCTCTA
GTTTTGACTCAACAATATCACCAGCTGAAGCCTATAGAGTACGAGCCATAGATAAAATAAAAGATTTTAT
TTAGTCTCCAGAAAAAGGGGGGA
Features (pLannotate 1.2.2; 20 found; start..end, strand, type, name):
    580..921     +  misc_feature   MESV Ψ: packaging signal of murine embryonic stem cell virus
    988..1404    +  CDS            gag (truncated): truncated Moloney murine leukemia virus (MMLV) gag gene lacking the start codon
   1418..2569    +  CDS            Calr (fragment): CALR_RAT - Experimental evidence at protein level: Swiss-Prot protein existence level 1. Calcium-binding chaperone that promotes folding, oligomeric assembly and quality control in the endoplasmic reticulum (ER) via the calreticulin/calnexin cycle. This lectin interacts transiently with almost all of the monoglucosylated glycoproteins that are synthesized in the ER. Interacts with the DNA-binding domain of NR3C1 and mediates its nuclear export (By similarity). Involved in maternal gene expression regulation. May participate in oocyte maturation via the regulation of calcium homeostasis (By sim
   2743..3303    +  misc_feature   IRES: internal ribosome entry site (IRES) of the encephalomyocarditis virus (EMCV)
   3306..4025    +  CDS            EGFP: the original enhanced GFP (Yang et al., 1996) mammalian codon-optimized
   4037..4067    +  misc_feature   MCS (fragment): pUC18/19 multiple cloning site
   4187..4701    +  LTR            3' LTR: 3' long terminal repeat from murine embryonic stem cell virus
   4863..4879    -  protein_bind   lac operator: The lac repressor binds to the lac operator to inhibit transcription in E. coli. This inhibition can be relieved by adding lactose or isopropyl-β-D-thiogalactopyranoside (IPTG). lac repressor encoded by lacI
   4887..4917    -  promoter       lac promoter: promoter for the E. coli lac operon
   4932..4953    -  protein_bind   CAP binding site: CAP binding activates transcription in the presence of cAMP. E. coli catabolite activator protein
   4966..5058    -  CDS            lacI (fragment): lac repressor; lacI; The lac repressor binds to the lac operator to inhibit transcription in E. coli. This inhibition can be relieved by adding lactose or isopropyl-β-D-thiogalactopyranoside (IPTG).
   5241..5829    -  rep_origin     ori: high-copy-number ColE1/pMB1/pBR322/pUC origin of replication
   6000..6860    -  CDS            AmpR: β-lactamase; bla; confers resistance to ampicillin, carbenicillin, and related antibiotics
   6861..6965    -  promoter       AmpR promoter: bla
   7060..7095    +  CDS            rop (fragment): Rop protein, which maintains plasmids at low copy number; rop
   7197..7296    +  misc_feature   bom (fragment): basis of mobility region from pBR322
   7302..7451    -  CDS            lacZα (fragment): LacZα fragment of β-galactosidase; lacZ fragment
   7451..7652    -  CDS            TcR (fragment): tetracycline efflux protein; tet; confers resistance to tetracycline
   7653..7751    +  CDS            env (fragment): murine leukemia virus gPr80 envelope polyprotein precursor; env; proteolytically cleaved into gp70SU and p15TM subunits
   7793..516     +  LTR            5' LTR (across the origin): 5' long terminal repeat from murine embryonic stem cell virus
