[The description below was written by a language model from this plasmid's Addgene catalogue record and pLannotate feature annotations shown in this document.]
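Description:
pMSCV-IRES-GFP/CALR ins5-KDEL is a gammaretroviral expression plasmid built on the pMSCV-IRES-GFP backbone for delivering a human calreticulin (CALR) variant into mammalian cells. The sequenced record is about 7.8 kb. In bacteria it is maintained through a high-copy ColE1/pUC-type origin and selected with ampicillin via the β-lactamase gene. Scattered fragments of lacI, lacZα, rop, bom, the tetracycline resistance gene and env are annotated in the backbone, but these are non-functional remnants of earlier cloning vectors.

The retroviral unit is bounded by 5′ and 3′ long terminal repeats from murine embryonic stem cell virus. The 5′ LTR, which spans the origin of the circular map, serves as the MSCV promoter. Downstream lie the Ψ packaging signal and a truncated gag segment lacking its start codon, which together promote efficient encapsidation of the transcript when the plasmid is introduced into a packaging cell line that supplies gag-pol and env in trans. The CALR insert was cloned between EcoRI and XhoI sites. The automated annotation labels it as a fragment matching rat calreticulin, which reflects homology, since the catalogue entry gives the species as human. By its name, the insert carries the ins5 frameshift mutation with a KDEL ER-retention motif appended, although the record does not describe the exact design. An EMCV IRES follows, driving translation of EGFP from the same bicistronic transcript, so transduced cells expressing the CALR variant can be identified or sorted by green fluorescence.

The associated study concerns loss of KDEL function in frameshift-mutant calreticulin and its effect on the thrombopoietin receptor MPL. This suggests the construct is used to test the consequence of restoring KDEL to the mutant protein.
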