Addgene plasmid #214785: pMSCV-IRES-GFP/CALR ins5-KDEL
Purpose: Mammalian expression of human CALR ins5-KDEL
Depositing lab: Norio Komatsu. Depositing organization: Juntendo University. Publication: Loss of KDEL function from a calreticulin frameshift mutation drives expression of an immature, mutant calreticulin-dependent form of the thrombopoietin receptor MPL. Masubuchi N, Yang Y, Imai M, Kihara Y, Morishita S, Edahiro Y, Komatsu N. Haematologica. 2025 Nov 6. doi: 10.3324/haematol.2025.287585. PubMed 41195513.
Backbone
  Vector backbone: pMSCV-IRES-GFP
  Backbone manufacturer: addgene(Plasmid #20672)
  Backbone size w/o insert (bp): 6500
  Vector type: Retroviral
Growth in bacteria
  Bacterial resistance: Ampicillin, 100 μg/mL
  Growth temperature: 37°C
  Growth strain: NEB Stable
  Copy number: Unknown
Gene/Insert
  Gene/Insert name: CALR ins5-KDEL
  Species: H. sapiens (human)
  Entrez Gene: CALR (a.k.a. CALR1, CRT, HEL-S-99n, RO, SSA, cC1qR)
  Promoter: MSCV
  Cloning method: Restriction Enzyme; 5′ cloning site EcoRI (unknown if destroyed); 3′ cloning site XhoI (unknown if destroyed)
  Sequencing primers: 5′ original
Terms and licenses: Academic/Nonprofit Terms; Industry Terms: Not Available to Industry
How to cite: pMSCV-IRES-GFP/CALR ins5-KDEL was a gift from Norio Komatsu (Addgene plasmid # 214785 ; http://n2t.net/addgene:214785 ; RRID:Addgene_214785)
